Addgene plasmid #63494: pFusB3-9
Purpose: Encodes RVD positions 13-15 in TALEN assembly
Depositing lab: Stephen Ekker. Depositing organization: Mayo Foundation for Medical Education and Research. Publication: FusX: A rapid one-step TALE assembly system for genome science. Ma AC, McNulty MS, Tanya PL, Jarryd CM, Martinez-Galvez G, Argue DP, Lee HB, Urban MD, Bullard CE, Blackburn PR, Man TK, Clark KJ, Ekker SC. Hum Gene Ther. 2016 Jun;27(6):451-63. doi: 10.1089/hum.2015.172 PubMed 26854857.
Backbone
  Vector backbone: FusB3
  Backbone size w/o insert (bp): 2991
  Vector type: TALEN
Growth in bacteria
  Bacterial resistance: Spectinomycin, 50 μg/mL
  Growth temperature: 37°C
  Growth strain: DH5alpha
  Copy number: High Copy
Gene/Insert
  Gene/Insert name: NI NN NI (alt name: B3_AGA)
  Species: Synthetic
  Mutation: none
  Cloning method: Restriction Enzyme; 5′ cloning site BsaI (destroyed during cloning); 3′ cloning site BsaI (destroyed during cloning)
  Sequencing primers: 5′ pCR8_F1; 3′ pCR8_R1
Terms and licenses: Academic/Nonprofit Terms; Industry Terms: Not Available to Industry
How to cite: pFusB3-9 was a gift from Stephen Ekker (Addgene plasmid # 63494 ; http://n2t.net/addgene:63494 ; RRID:Addgene_63494)
