[The description below was written by a language model from this plasmid's Addgene catalogue record.]
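Description:
pFusB3-9 is a library component plasmid from the FusX TALE assembly system, a one-step method for building custom TAL effector arrays. It is built on the FusB3 backbone (about 3 kb without insert), is classed as a TALEN-type vector, and is maintained in E. coli as a high-copy plasmid under spectinomycin selection. The record gives no feature table, so the origin of replication and other backbone elements are not stated. The use of pCR8-named sequencing primers suggests a pCR8-related backbone, but the record does not confirm this.

The insert is a synthetic pre-assembled trimer of TALE repeats carrying the repeat-variable diresidues NI, NN and NI, also named B3_AGA. Under the standard TALE code, NI recognises adenine and NN recognises guanine, so the module specifies the DNA triplet A-G-A. It is designated to fill RVD positions 13 to 15 of the final repeat array. The trimer was cloned using BsaI sites at both ends, and these sites were destroyed during cloning. BsaI is a type IIS enzyme of the kind used in Golden Gate-style assembly.

The plasmid is not an expression construct, and no promoter, tag or reporter is recorded. It serves as one of a set of position-specific trimer modules: a user picks the plasmid matching the desired three-base stretch at each position and combines the modules with the other required parts into a receiving vector to produce a complete TALEN or other TALE fusion for genome editing. The details of that final assembly step are not given in the record.
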