>Addgene plasmid #63494 | pFusB3-9 | depositor partial sequence | sequence record 105506 | pFUSB3_AGA
AGTCTTAAGCGTCTCATGGCCTGACCCCGGACCAAGTGGTGGCTATCGCCAGCAACATTGGCGGCAAGCA
AGCGCTCGAAACGGTGCAGCGGCTGTTGCCGGTGCTGTGCCAGGACCATGGCCTGACCCCGGACCAAGTG
GTGGCTATCGCCAGCAACAATGGCGGCAAGCAAGCGCTCGAAACGGTGCAGCGGCTGTTGCCGGTGCTGT
GCCAGGACCATGGCCTGACCCCGGACCAAGTGGTGGCTATCGCCAGCAACATTGGCGGCAAGCAAGCGCT
CGAAACGGTGCAGCGGCTGTTGCCGGTGCTGTGCCAGGACCATGGCCTGACCCCGGACCAAGTGGTGGCT
ATCGAGACGTC
