>Addgene plasmid #63494 | pFusB3-9 | depositor partial sequence | sequence record 105507 | FusB3
CGTCTCATGGCCTGACCCCGGACCAAGTGGTGGCTATCGAGACCGGCGCCGCTACAGGGCGCGTCCCATT
CGCCATTCAGGCTGCGCAACTGTTGGGAAGGGCGATCGGTGCGGGCCTCTTCGCTATTACGCCAGCTGGC
GAAAGGGGGATGTGCTGCAAGGCGATTAAGTTGGGTAACGCCAGGGTTTTCCCAGTCACGACGTTGTAAA
ACGACGGCCAGTGAGCGCGCGTAATACGACTCACTATAGGGCGAATTGGGTACCGGGCCCCCCCTCGAGG
TCCTCCAGCTTTTGTTCCCTTTAGTGAGGGTTAATTGCGCGCTTGGCGTAATCATGGTCATAGCTGTTTC
CTGTGTGAAATTGTTATCCGCTCACAATTCCACACAACATACGAGCCGGAAGCATAAAGTGTAAAGCCTG
GGGTGCCTAATGAGTGAGCTAACTCACATTAATTGCGTTGCGCTCACTGCCCGCTTTCCACCGGTGGTCT
CGCCAGGACCATGGCCTGACCCCGGACCAAGTGGTGGCTATCGAGACGTCTAGACCAGCCAGGACAGAAA
TGCCTCGACTTCGCTGCTACCCAAGGTTGCCGGGTGACGCACACCGTGGAAACGGATGAAGGCACGAACC
CAGTGGACATAAGCCTGTTCGGTTCGTAAGCTGTAATGCAAGTAGCGTATGCGCTCACGCAACTGGTCCA
GAACCTTGACCGAACGCAGCGGTGGTAACGGCGCAGTGGCGGTTTTCATGGCTTGTTATGACTGTTTTTT
TGGGGTACAGTCTATGCCTCGGGCATCCAAGCAGCAAGCGCGTTACGCCGTGGGTCGATGTTTGATGTTA
TGGAGCAGCAACGATGTTACGCAGCAGGGCAGTCGCCCTAAAACAAAGTTAAACATTATGAGGGAAGCGG
TGATCGCCGAAGTATCGACTCAACTATCAGAGGTAGTTGGCGTCATCGAGCGCCATCTCGAACCGACGTT
GCTGGCCGTACATTTGTACGGCTCCGCAGTGGATGGCGGCCTGAAGCCACACAGTGATATTGATTTGCTG
GTTACGGTGACCGTAAGGCTTGATGAAACAACGCGGCGAGCTTTGATCAACGACCTTTTGGAAACTTCGG
CTTCCCCTGGAGAGAGCGAGATTCTCCGCGCTGTAGAAGTCACCATTGTTGTGCACGACGACATCATTCC
GTGGCGTTATCCAGCTAAGCGCGAACTGCAATTTGGAGAATGGCAGCGCAATGACATTCTTGCAGGTATC
TTCGAGCCAGCCACGATCGACATTGATCTGGCTATCTTGCTGACAAAAGCAAGAGAACATAGCGTTGCCT
TGGTAGGTCCAGCGGCGGAGGAACTCTTTGATCCGGTTCCTGAACAGGATCTATTTGAGGCGCTAAATGA
AACCTTAACGCTATGGAACTCGCCGCCCGACTGGGCTGGCGATGAGCGAAATGTAGTGCTTACGTTGTCC
CGCATTTGGTACAGCGCAGTAACCGGCAAAATCGCGCCGAAGGATGTCGCTGCCGACTGGGCAATGGAGC
GCCTGCCGGCCCAGTATCAGCCCGTCATACTTGAAGCTAGACAGGCTTATCTTGGACAAGAAGAAGATCG
CTTGGCCTCGCGCGCAGATCAGTTGGAAGAATTTGTCCACTACGTGAAAGGCGAGATCACCAAGGTAGTC
GGCAAATAACCCTCGAGCCACCCATGACCAAAATCCCTTAACGTGAGTTACGCGTCGTTCCACTGAGCGT
CAGACCCCGTAGAAAAGATCAAAGGATCTTCTTGAGATCCTTTTTTTCTGCGCGTAATCTGCTGCTTGCA
AACAAAAAAACCACCGCTACCAGCGGTGGTTTGTTTGCCGGATCAAGAGCTACCAACTCTTTTTCCGAAG
GTAACTGGCTTCAGCAGAGCGCAGATACCAAATACTGTCCTTCTAGTGTAGCCGTAGTTAGGCCACCACT
TCAAGAACTCTGTAGCACCGCCTACATACCTCGCTCTGCTAATCCTGTTACCAGTGGCTGCTGCCAGTGG
CGATAAGTCGTGTCTTACCGGGTTGGACTCAAGACGATAGTTACCGGATAAGGCGCAGCGGTCGGGCTGA
ACGGGGGGTTCGTGCACACAGCCCAGCTTGGAGCGAACGACCTACACCGAACTGAGATACCTACAGCGTG
AGCATTGAGAAAGCGCCACGCTTCCCGAAGGGAGAAAGGCGGACAGGTATCCGGTAAGCGGCAGGGTCGG
AACAGGAGAGCGCACGAGGGAGCTTCCAGGGGGAAACGCCTGGTATCTTTATAGTCCTGTCGGGTTTCGC
CACCTCTGACTTGAGCGTCGATTTTTGTGATGCTCGTCAGGGGGGCGGAGCCTATGGAAAAACGCCAGCA
ACGCGGCCTTTTTACGGTTCCTGGCCTTTTGCTGGCCTTTTGCTCACATGTTCTTTCCTGCGTTATCCCC
TGATTCTGTGGATAACCGTATTACCGCCTTTGAGTGAGCTGATACCGCTCGCCGCAGCCGAACGACCGAG
CGCAGCGAGTCAGTGAGCGAGGAAGCGGAAGAGCGCCCAATACGCAAACCGCCTCTCCCCGCGCGTTGGC
CGATTCATTAATGCAGCTGGCACGACAGGTTTCCCGACTGGAAAGCGGGCAGTGAGCGCAACGCAATTAA
TACGCGTACCGCTAGCCAGGAAGAGTTTGTAGAAACGCAAAAAGGCCATCCGTCAGGATGGCCTTCTGCT
TAGTTTGATGCCTGGCAGTTTATGGCGGGCGTCCTGCCCGCCACCCTCCGGGCCGTTGCTTCACAACGTT
CAAATCCGCTCCCGGCGGATTTGTCCTACTCAGGAGAGCGTTCACCGACAAACAACAGATAAAACGAAAG
GCCCAGTCTTCCGACTGAGCCTTTCGTTTTATTTGATGCCTGGCAGTTCCCTACTCTCGCGTTAACGCTA
GCATGGATGTTTTCCCAGTCACGACGTTGTAAAACGACGGCCAGTCTTAAG
