>Addgene plasmid #63494 | pFusB3-9 | addgene partial sequence | sequence record 116252 | pCR8_R1 5'-cgaaccgaacaggcttatgt-3'
GGTGTGCGTCACCCGGCAACCTTGGGTAGCAGCGAAGTCGAGGCATTTCTGTCCTGGCTGGTCTAGACGT
CTCGATAGCCACCACTTGGTCCGGGGTCAGGCCATGGTCCTGGCACAGCACCGGCAACAGCCGCTGCACC
GTTTCGAGCGCTTGCTTGCCGCCAATGTTGCTGGCGATAGCCACCACTTGGTCCGGGGTCAGGCCATGGT
CCTGGCACAGCACCGGCAACAGCCGCTGCACCGTTTCGAGCGCTTGCTTGCCGCCATTGTTGCTGGCGAT
AGCCACCACTTGGTCCGGGGTCAGGCCATGGTCCTGGCACAGCACCGGCAACAGCCGCTGCACCGTTTCG
AGCGCTTGCTTGCCGCCAATGTTGCTGGCGATAGCCACCACTTGGTCCGGGGTCAGGCCATGAGACGCTT
AAGACTGGCCGTCGTTTTACAACGTCGTGACTGGGAAAACATCCATGCTAGCGTTAACGCGAGAGTAGGG
AACTGCCAGGCATCAAATAAAACGAAAGGCTCAGTCGGAAGACTGGGCCTTTCGTTTTATCTGTTGTTTG
TCGGTGAACGCTCTCCTGAGTAGGACAAATCCGCCGGGAGCGGATTTGAACGTTGTGAAGCAACGGCCCG
GAGGGTGGCGGGCAGGACGCCCGCCATAAACTGCCAGGCATCAAACTAAGCAGAAGGCCATCCTGACGGA
TGGCCTTTTTGCGTTTCTACAAACTCTTCCTGGCTAGCGGTACGCGTATTAATTGCGTTGCGCTCACTGC
CCGCTTTCCA
